Addgene plasmid #138559: Sniper-Cas9
Purpose: Expresses human codon-optimized Sniper-SpCas9 and blasticidin resistance: EFS promoter-Sniper-Cas9-NLS-FLAG-P2A-BSD
Depositing lab: Hyongbum Kim. Depositing organization: Yonsei University Health System. Publication: Prediction of the sequence-specific cleavage activity of Cas9 variants. Kim N, Kim HK, Lee S, Seo JH, Choi JW, Park J, Min S, Yoon S, Cho SR, Kim HH. Nat Biotechnol. 2020 Nov;38(11):1328-1336. doi: 10.1038/s41587-020-0537-9. Epub 2020 Jun 8. PubMed 32514125.
Backbone
  Vector backbone: pFUGW
  Total vector size (bp): 12859
  Vector type: Mammalian Expression, Lentiviral, CRISPR
  Selectable markers: Blasticidin
Growth in bacteria
  Bacterial resistance: Ampicillin, 100 μg/mL
  Growth temperature: 37°C
  Growth strain: NEB Stable
  Copy number: High Copy
Gene/Insert
  Gene/Insert name: Sniper-Cas9 (alt name: Sniper-Cas9)
  Species: Synthetic
  Insert size (bp): 4641
  Mutation: F539S, M763I, K890N
  Promoter: EFS
  Tag / fusion protein: NLS (C terminal on insert); FLAG (C terminal on insert); BSD (C terminal on insert)
  Cloning method: Gibson Cloning
  Sequencing primers: 5′ 5' - ggtcttgaaaggagtgggaattgg - 3'; 3′ 5' - CAGGTCGCTTGTCGCCTCC - 3'
Terms and licenses: Academic/Nonprofit Terms; Industry Terms: Not Available to Industry
How to cite: Sniper-Cas9 was a gift from Hyongbum Kim (Addgene plasmid # 138559 ; http://n2t.net/addgene:138559 ; RRID:Addgene_138559)
