[The description below was written by a language model from this plasmid's Addgene catalogue record and pLannotate feature annotations shown in this document.]
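Description:
Sniper-Cas9 is a lentiviral mammalian expression plasmid on a pFUGW-derived backbone, about 12.9 kb according to the catalogue entry (the sequenced record is 12,838 nt). It delivers a high-fidelity Streptococcus pyogenes Cas9 variant together with a blasticidin selection marker. In bacteria it is maintained through a high-copy ColE1/pUC-type origin and ampicillin resistance (β-lactamase). The backbone also carries an f1 origin and an SV40 origin/EM7-driven bleomycin/Zeocin resistance cassette lying outside the viral genome.

The transfer cassette has a chimeric CMV enhancer/promoter fused to a truncated HIV-1 5' LTR, which drives genomic RNA production in packaging cells. This is followed by the Ψ packaging signal with a partial gag sequence, the Rev response element for Rev-dependent nuclear export, and the cPPT/CTS. Downstream, the short EF-1α core (EFS) promoter drives a single open reading frame encoding human codon-optimized SpCas9 with the Sniper-Cas9 substitutions F539S, M763I and K890N. This is fused at its C terminus to a nuclear localization signal and a FLAG tag, then linked by a P2A self-cleaving peptide to blasticidin S deaminase, so nuclease and resistance protein come from one transcript. The feature table annotates the Cas9 coding region as two adjoining segments and does not separately mark the NLS, FLAG or P2A, which are stated in the catalogue entry. A WPRE enhances transcript expression, and a truncated 3' LTR with a bGH polyadenylation signal closes the unit.

No guide RNA cassette is annotated, so guides must be supplied separately. The construct suits generating blasticidin-selected cell populations stably expressing Sniper-Cas9, and it was deposited with work on predicting the sequence-specific cleavage activity of Cas9 variants.
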