Features (pLannotate 1.2.2; 35 found; start..end, strand, type, name):
     73..173     +  CDS            Rev (fragment): human immunodeficiency virus 1 (HIV-1) Rev protein; rev; enhances nuclear export of unspliced and incompletely spliced viral mRNAs
    223..340     +  misc_feature   cPPT/CTS: central polypurine tract and central termination sequence of HIV-1
    389..407     +  CDS            small t antigen (fragment): SV40 (simian virus 40) small t antigen
    433..644     +  promoter       EF-1α core promoter: core promoter for human elongation factor EF-1α
    672..2273    +  CDS            Cas9(N): N-terminal portion of Streptococcus pyogenes Cas9 (Zetsche et al., 2015)
   2274..4772    +  CDS            Cas9(C): C-terminal portion of Streptococcus pyogenes Cas9 (Zetsche et al., 2015)
   4911..5309    +  CDS            BSD: blasticidin S deaminase; Aspergillus terreus BSD; confers resistance to blasticidin
   5310..5331    +  misc_feature   MCS (fragment): pBluescript multiple cloning site
   5334..5922    +  misc_feature   WPRE: woodchuck hepatitis virus posttranscriptional regulatory element
   5859..6440    +  CDS            nef (fragment): NEF_HV1H2 - Experimental evidence at protein level: Swiss-Prot protein existence level 1. Extracellular Nef protein targets CD4(+) T-lymphocytes for apoptosis by interacting with CXCR4 surface receptors. From Human immunodeficiency virus type 1 group M subtype B (isolate HXB2) (HIV-1).
   6447..6627    +  LTR            5' LTR (truncated): truncated 5' long terminal repeat (LTR) from HIV-1
   6659..6883    +  polyA_signal   bGH poly(A) signal: bovine growth hormone polyadenylation signal
   6887..6908    +  promoter       SV40 promoter (fragment): SV40 enhancer and early promoter
   6929..7357    +  rep_origin     f1 ori (sequence partly withheld): f1 bacteriophage origin of replication; arrow indicates direction of (+) strand synthesis
   7384..7455    +  promoter       SV40 promoter (fragment): SV40 enhancer and early promoter
   7456..7527    +  promoter       SV40 promoter (fragment): SV40 enhancer and early promoter
   7531..7665    +  rep_origin     SV40 ori: SV40 origin of replication
   7727..7774    +  promoter       EM7 promoter: synthetic bacterial promoter&nbsp
   7793..8167    +  CDS            BleoR: antibiotic-binding protein; Sh ble from Streptoalloteichus hindustanus; confers resistance to bleomycin, phleomycin, and Zeocin™
   8177..8302    +  CDS            ble (fragment): BLE_KLEPN - Experimental evidence at protein level: Swiss-Prot protein existence level 1. Binding protein with a strong affinity to the bleomycin family of antibiotics. Binds to CL990; an antimitotic-antibiotic compound. From Klebsiella pneumoniae.
   8297..8418    +  polyA_signal   SV40 poly(A) signal: SV40 polyadenylation signal
   8489..8511    -  protein_bind   lac operator (fragment): The lac repressor binds to the lac operator to inhibit transcription in E. coli. This inhibition can be relieved by adding lactose or isopropyl-β-D-thiogalactopyranoside (IPTG). lac repressor encoded by lacI
   8515..8545    -  promoter       lac promoter: promoter for the E. coli lac operon
   8560..8581    -  protein_bind   CAP binding site: CAP binding activates transcription in the presence of cAMP. E. coli catabolite activator protein
   8594..8686    -  CDS            lacI (fragment): lac repressor; lacI; The lac repressor binds to the lac operator to inhibit transcription in E. coli. This inhibition can be relieved by adding lactose or isopropyl-β-D-thiogalactopyranoside (IPTG).
   8869..9457    -  rep_origin     ori: high-copy-number ColE1/pMB1/pBR322/pUC origin of replication
   9628..10488   -  CDS            AmpR: β-lactamase; bla; confers resistance to ampicillin, carbenicillin, and related antibiotics
  10489..10593   -  promoter       AmpR promoter: bla
  10652..10704   -  misc_feature   bom (fragment): basis of mobility region from pBR322
  10859..11238   +  enhancer       CMV enhancer: human cytomegalovirus immediate early enhancer
  11239..11438   +  promoter       CMV promoter: human cytomegalovirus (CMV) immediate early promoter
  11456..11636   +  LTR            5' LTR (truncated): truncated 5' long terminal repeat (LTR) from HIV-1
  11683..11808   +  misc_feature   HIV-1 Ψ: packaging signal of human immunodeficiency virus type 1
  11792..12155   +  CDS            HIV-1 gag (fragment): gag protein from human immunodeficiency virus 1; gag
  12301..12534   +  misc_feature   RRE: The Rev response element (RRE) of HIV-1 allows for Rev-dependent mRNA export from the nucleus to the cytoplasm.
>Addgene plasmid #138559 | Sniper-Cas9 | addgene full sequence | sequence record 298901 | Addgene NGS Result
TTAAGAATAGTTTTTGCTGTACTTTCTATAGTGAATAGAGTTAGGCAGGGATATTCACCATTATCGTTTC
AGACCCACCTCCCAACCCCGAGGGGACCCGACAGGCCCGAAGGAATAGAAGAAGAAGGTGGAGAGAGAGA
CAGAGACAGATCCATTCGATTAGTGAACGGATCGGCACTGCGTGCGCCAATTCTGCAGACAAATGGCAGT
ATTCATCCACAATTTTAAAAGAAAAGGGGGGATTGGGGGGTACAGTGCAGGGGAAAGAATAGTAGACATA
ATAGCAACAGACATACAAACTAAAGAATTACAAAAACAAATTACAAAAATTCAAAATTTTCGGGTTTATT
ACAGGGACAGCAGAGATCCAGTTTGGTTAATTAGCTAGCTAGGTCTTGAAAGGAGTGGGAATTGGCTCCG
GTGCCCGTCAGTGGGCAGAGCGCACATCGCCCACAGTCCCCGAGAAGTTGGGGGGAGGGGTCGGCAATTG
ATCCGGTGCCTAGAGAAGGTGGCGCGGGGTAAACTGGGAAAGTGATGTCGTGTACTGGCTCCGCCTTTTT
CCCGAGGGTGGGGGAGAACCGTATATAAGTGCAGTAGTCGCCGTGAACGTTCTTTTTCGCAACGGGTTTG
CCGCCAGAACACAGGACCGGTTCTAGAGCGCTGCCACCATGGACAAGAAGTACAGCATCGGCCTGGACAT
CGGCACCAACTCTGTGGGCTGGGCCGTGATCACCGACGAGTACAAGGTGCCCAGCAAGAAATTCAAGGTG
CTGGGCAACACCGACCGGCACAGCATCAAGAAGAACCTGATCGGAGCCCTGCTGTTCGACAGCGGCGAAA
CAGCCGAGGCCACCCGGCTGAAGAGAACCGCCAGAAGAAGATACACCAGACGGAAGAACCGGATCTGCTA
TCTGCAAGAGATCTTCAGCAACGAGATGGCCAAGGTGGACGACAGCTTCTTCCACAGACTGGAAGAGTCC
TTCCTGGTGGAAGAGGATAAGAAGCACGAGCGGCACCCCATCTTCGGCAACATCGTGGACGAGGTGGCCT
ACCACGAGAAGTACCCCACCATCTACCACCTGAGAAAGAAACTGGTGGACAGCACCGACAAGGCCGACCT
GCGGCTGATCTATCTGGCCCTGGCCCACATGATCAAGTTCCGGGGCCACTTCCTGATCGAGGGCGACCTG
AACCCCGACAACAGCGACGTGGACAAGCTGTTCATCCAGCTGGTGCAGACCTACAACCAGCTGTTCGAGG
AAAACCCCATCAACGCCAGCGGCGTGGACGCCAAGGCCATCCTGTCTGCCAGACTGAGCAAGAGCAGACG
GCTGGAAAATCTGATCGCCCAGCTGCCCGGCGAGAAGAAGAATGGCCTGTTCGGAAACCTGATTGCCCTG
AGCCTGGGCCTGACCCCCAACTTCAAGAGCAACTTCGACCTGGCCGAGGATGCCAAACTGCAGCTGAGCA
AGGACACCTACGACGACGACCTGGACAACCTGCTGGCCCAGATCGGCGACCAGTACGCCGACCTGTTTCT
GGCCGCCAAGAACCTGTCCGACGCCATCCTGCTGAGCGACATCCTGAGAGTGAACACCGAGATCACCAAG
GCCCCCCTGAGCGCCTCTATGATCAAGAGATACGACGAGCACCACCAGGACCTGACCCTGCTGAAAGCTC
TCGTGCGGCAGCAGCTGCCTGAGAAGTACAAAGAGATTTTCTTCGACCAGAGCAAGAACGGCTACGCCGG
CTACATTGACGGCGGAGCCAGCCAGGAAGAGTTCTACAAGTTCATCAAGCCCATCCTGGAAAAGATGGAC
GGCACCGAGGAACTGCTCGTGAAGCTGAACAGAGAGGACCTGCTGCGGAAGCAGCGGACCTTCGACAACG
GCAGCATCCCCCACCAGATCCACCTGGGAGAGCTGCACGCCATTCTGCGGCGGCAGGAAGATTTTTACCC
ATTCCTGAAGGACAACCGGGAAAAGATCGAGAAGATCCTGACCTTCCGCATCCCCTACTACGTGGGCCCT
CTGGCCAGGGGAAACAGCAGATTCGCCTGGATGACCAGAAAGAGCGAGGAAACCATCACCCCCTGGAACT
TCGAGGAAGTGGTGGACAAGGGCGCTTCCGCCCAGAGCTTCATCGAGCGGATGACCAACTTCGATAAGAA
CCTGCCCAACGAGAAGGTGCTGCCCAAGCACAGCCTGCTGTACGAGTACTTCACCGTGTATAACGAGCTG
ACCAAAGTGAAATACGTGACCGAGGGAATGAGAAAGCCCGCCAGCCTGAGCGGCGAGCAGAAAAAGGCCA
TCGTGGACCTGCTGTTCAAGACCAACCGGAAAGTGACCGTGAAGCAGCTGAAAGAGGACTACTTCAAGAA
AATCGAGTGCTTCGACTCCGTGGAAATCTCCGGCGTGGAAGATCGGTTCAACGCCTCCCTGGGCACATAC
CACGATCTGCTGAAAATTATCAAGGACAAGGACTTCCTGGACAATGAGGAAAACGAGGACATTCTGGAAG
ATATCGTGCTGACCCTGACACTGTTTGAGGACAGAGAGATGATCGAGGAACGGCTGAAAACCTATGCCCA
CCTGTTCGACGACAAAGTGATGAAGCAGCTGAAGCGGCGGAGATACACCGGCTGGGGCAGGCTGAGCCGG
AAGCTGATCAACGGCATCCGGGACAAGCAGTCCGGCAAGACAATCCTGGATTTCCTGAAGTCCGACGGCT
TCGCCAACAGAAACTTCATGCAGCTGATCCACGACGACAGCCTGACCTTTAAAGAGGACATCCAGAAAGC
CCAGGTGTCCGGCCAGGGCGATAGCCTGCACGAGCACATTGCCAATCTGGCCGGCAGCCCCGCCATTAAG
AAGGGCATCCTGCAGACAGTGAAGGTGGTGGACGAGCTCGTGAAAGTGATGGGCCGGCACAAGCCCGAGA
ACATCGTGATCGAAATCGCCAGAGAGAACCAGACCACCCAGAAGGGACAGAAGAACAGCCGCGAGAGAAT
GAAGCGGATCGAAGAGGGCATCAAAGAGCTGGGCAGCCAGATCCTGAAAGAACACCCCGTGGAAAACACC
CAGCTGCAGAACGAGAAGCTGTACCTGTACTACCTGCAGAATGGGCGGGATATGTACGTGGACCAGGAAC
TGGACATCAACCGGCTGTCCGACTACGATGTGGACCATATCGTGCCTCAGAGCTTTCTGAAGGACGACTC
CATCGACAACAAGGTGCTGACCAGAAGCGACAAGAACCGGGGCAAGAGCGACAACGTGCCCTCCGAAGAG
GTCGTGAAGAAGATGAAGAACTACTGGCGGCAGCTGCTGAACGCCAACCTGATTACCCAGAGAAAGTTCG
ACAATCTGACCAAGGCCGAGAGAGGCGGCCTGAGCGAACTGGATAAGGCCGGCTTCATCAAGAGACAGCT
GGTGGAAACCCGGCAGATCACAAAGCACGTGGCACAGATCCTGGACTCCCGGATGAACACTAAGTACGAC
GAGAATGACAAGCTGATCCGGGAAGTGAAAGTGATCACCCTGAAGTCCAAGCTGGTGTCCGATTTCCGGA
AGGATTTCCAGTTTTACAAAGTGCGCGAGATCAACAACTACCACCACGCCCACGACGCCTACCTGAACGC
CGTCGTGGGAACCGCCCTGATCAAAAAGTACCCTAAGCTGGAAAGCGAGTTCGTGTACGGCGACTACAAG
GTGTACGACGTGCGGAAGATGATCGCCAAGAGCGAGCAGGAAATCGGCAAGGCTACCGCCAAGTACTTCT
TCTACAGCAACATCATGAACTTTTTCAAGACCGAGATTACCCTGGCCAACGGCGAGATCCGGAAGCGGCC
TCTGATCGAGACAAACGGCGAAACCGGGGAGATCGTGTGGGATAAGGGCCGGGATTTTGCCACCGTGCGG
AAAGTGCTGAGCATGCCCCAAGTGAATATCGTGAAAAAGACCGAGGTGCAGACAGGCGGCTTCAGCAAAG
AGTCTATCCTGCCCAAGAGGAACAGCGATAAGCTGATCGCCAGAAAGAAGGACTGGGACCCTAAGAAGTA
CGGCGGCTTCGACAGCCCCACCGTGGCCTATTCTGTGCTGGTGGTGGCCAAAGTGGAAAAGGGCAAGTCC
AAGAAACTGAAGAGTGTGAAAGAGCTACTGGGGATCACCATCATGGAAAGAAGCAGCTTCGAGAAGAATC
CCATCGACTTTCTGGAAGCCAAGGGCTACAAAGAAGTGAAAAAGGACCTGATCATCAAGCTGCCTAAGTA
CTCCCTGTTCGAGCTGGAAAACGGCCGGAAGAGAATGCTGGCCTCTGCCGGCGAACTGCAGAAGGGAAAC
GAACTGGCCCTGCCCTCCAAATATGTGAACTTCCTGTACCTGGCCAGCCACTATGAGAAGCTGAAGGGCT
CCCCCGAGGATAATGAGCAGAAACAGCTGTTTGTGGAACAGCACAAGCACTACCTGGACGAGATCATCGA
GCAGATCAGCGAGTTCTCCAAGAGAGTGATCCTGGCCGACGCTAATCTGGACAAAGTGCTGTCCGCCTAC
AACAAGCACCGGGATAAGCCCATCAGAGAGCAGGCCGAGAATATCATCCACCTGTTTACCCTGACCAATC
TGGGAGCCCCTGCCGCCTTCAAGTACTTTGACACCACCATCGACCGGAAGAGGTACACCAGCACCAAAGA
GGTGCTGGACGCCACCCTGATCCACCAGAGCATCACCGGCCTGTACGAGACACGGATCGACCTGTCTCAG
CTGGGAGGCGACAAGCGACCTGCCGCCACAAAGAAGGCTGGACAGGCTAAGAAGAAGAAAGATTACAAAG
ACGATGACGATAAGGGATCCGGCGCAACAAACTTCTCTCTGCTGAAACAAGCCGGAGATGTCGAAGAGAA
TCCTGGACCGATGGCCAAGCCTTTGTCTCAAGAAGAATCCACCCTCATTGAAAGAGCAACGGCTACAATC
AACAGCATCCCCATCTCTGAAGACTACAGCGTCGCCAGCGCAGCTCTCTCTAGCGACGGCCGCATCTTCA
CTGGTGTCAATGTATATCATTTTACTGGGGGACCTTGTGCAGAACTCGTGGTGCTGGGCACTGCTGCTGC
TGCGGCAGCTGGCAACCTGACTTGTATCGTCGCGATCGGAAATGAGAACAGGGGCATCTTGAGCCCCTGC
GGACGGTGCCGACAGGTGCTTCTCGATCTGCATCCTGGGATCAAAGCCATAGTGAAGGACAGTGATGGAC
AGCCGACGGCAGTTGGGATTCGTGAATTGCTGCCCTCTGGTTATGTGTGGGAGGGCTAAGAATTCGATAT
CAAGCTTATCGGTAATCAACCTCTGGATTACAAAATTTGTGAAAGATTGACTGGTATTCTTAACTATGTT
GCTCCTTTTACGCTATGTGGATACGCTGCTTTAATGCCTTTGTATCATGCTATTGCTTCCCGTATGGCTT
TCATTTTCTCCTCCTTGTATAAATCCTGGTTGCTGTCTCTTTATGAGGAGTTGTGGCCCGTTGTCAGGCA
ACGTGGCGTGGTGTGCACTGTGTTTGCTGACGCAACCCCCACTGGTTGGGGCATTGCCACCACCTGTCAG
CTCCTTTCCGGGACTTTCGCTTTCCCCCTCCCTATTGCCACGGCGGAACTCATCGCCGCCTGCCTTGCCC
GCTGCTGGACAGGGGCTCGGCTGTTGGGCACTGACAATTCCGTGGTGTTGTCGGGGAAATCATCGTCCTT
TCCTTGGCTGCTCGCCTGTGTTGCCACCTGGATTCTGCGCGGGACGTCCTTCTGCTACGTCCCTTCGGCC
CTCAATCCAGCGGACCTTCCTTCCCGCGGCCTGCTGCCGGCTCTGCGGCCTCTTCCGCGTCTTCGCCTTC
GCCCTCAGACGAGTCGGATCTCCCTTTGGGCCGCCTCCCCGCATCGATACCGTCGACCTCGAGACCTAGA
AAAACATGGAGCAATCACAAGTAGCAATACAGCAGCTACCAATGCTGATTGTGCCTGGCTAGAAGCACAA
GAGGAGGAGGAGGTGGGTTTTCCAGTCACACCTCAGGTACCTTTAAGACCAATGACTTACAAGGCAGCTG
TAGATCTTAGCCACTTTTTAAAAGAAAAGGGGGGACTGGAAGGGCTAATTCACTCCCAACGAAGACAAGA
TATCCTTGATCTGTGGATCTACCACACACAAGGCTACTTCCCTGATTGGCAGAACTACACACCAGGGCCA
GGGATCAGATATCCACTGACCTTTGGATGGTGCTACAAGCTAGTACCAGTTGAGCAAGAGAAGGTAGAAG
AAGCCAATGAAGGAGAGAACACCCGCTTGTTACACCCTGTGAGCCTGCATGGGATGGATGACCCGGAGAG
AGAAGTATTAGAGTGGAGGTTTGACAGCCGCCTAGCATTTCATCACATGGCCCGAGAGCTGCATCCGGAC
TGTACTGGGTCTCTCTGGTTAGACCAGATCTGAGCCTGGGAGCTCTCTGGCTAACTAGGGAACCCACTGC
TTAAGCCTCAATAAAGCTTGCCTTGAGTGCTTCAAGTAGTGTGTGCCCGTCTGTTGTGTGACTCTGGTAA
CTAGAGATCCCTCAGACCCTTTTAGTCAGTGTGGAAAATCTCTAGCAGGGCCCGTTTAAACCCGCTGATC
AGCCTCGACTGTGCCTTCTAGTTGCCAGCCATCTGTTGTTTGCCCCTCCCCCGTGCCTTCCTTGACCCTG
GAAGGTGCCACTCCCACTGTCCTTTCCTAATAAAATGAGGAAATTGCATCGCATTGTCTGAGTAGGTGTC
ATTCTATTCTGGGGGGTGGGGTGGGGCAGGACAGCAAGGGGGAGGATTGGGAAGACAATAGCAGGCATGC
TGGGGATGCGGTGGGCTCTATGGCTTCTGAGGCGGAAAGAACCAGCTGGGGCTCTAGGGGGTATCCCC
[124 nt withheld, positions 6929-7052]
C
[91 nt withheld, positions 7054-7144]
A
[49 nt withheld, positions 7146-7194]
CCTTTGACGTTGGAGTCCACGTTCTTT
[37 nt withheld, positions 7222-7258]
ACCCTATCTCGGTCTATTCTTTTGATTTATAAGGGATTTTGCCGATTTCGGCCTATTGGTTAAAAAATGA
GCTGATTTAACAAAAATTTAACGCGAATTAATTCTGTGGAATGTGTGTCAGTTAGGGTGTGGAAAGTCCC
CAGGCTCCCCAGCAGGCAGAAGTATGCAAAGCATGCATCTCAATTAGTCAGCAACCAGGTGTGGAAAGTC
CCCAGGCTCCCCAGCAGGCAGAAGTATGCAAAGCATGCATCTCAATTAGTCAGCAACCATAGTCCCGCCC
CTAACTCCGCCCAGTTCCGCCCATTCTCCGCCCCATGGCTGACTAATTTTTTTTATTTATGCAGAGGCCG
AGGCCGCCTCTGCCTCTGAGCTATTCCAGAAGTAGTGAGGAGGCTTTTTTGGAGGCCTAGGCTTTTGCAA
AAAGCTCCCGGGAGCTTGTATATCCATTTTCGGATCTGATCAGCACGTGTTGACAATTAATCATCGGCAT
AGTATATCGGCATAGTATAATACGACAAGGTGAGGAACTAAACCATGGCCAAGTTGACCAGTGCCGTTCC
GGTGCTCACCGCGCGCGACGTCGCCGGAGCGGTCGAGTTCTGGACCGACCGGCTCGGGTTCTCCCGGGAC
TTCGTGGAGGACGACTTCGCCGGTGTGGTCCGGGACGACGTGACCCTGTTCATCAGCGCGGTCCAGGACC
AGGTGGTGCCGGACAACACCCTGGCCTGGGTGTGGGTGCGCGGCCTGGACGAGCTGTACGCCGAGTGGTC
GGAGGTCGTGTCCACGAACTTCCGGGACGCCTCCGGGCCGGCCATGACCGAGATCGGCGAGCAGCCGTGG
GGGCGGGAGTTCGCCCTGCGCGACCCGGCCGGCAACTGCGTGCACTTCGTGGCCGAGGAGCAGGACTGAC
ACGTGCTACGAGATTTCGATTCCACCGCCGCCTTCTATGAAAGGTTGGGCTTCGGAATCGTTTTCCGGGA
CGCCGGCTGGATGATCCTCCAGCGCGGGGATCTCATGCTGGAGTTCTTCGCCCACCCCAACTTGTTTATT
GCAGCTTATAATGGTTACAAATAAAGCAATAGCATCACAAATTTCACAAATAAAGCATTTTTTTCACTGC
ATTCTAGTTGTGGTTTGTCCAAACTCATCAATGTATCTTATCATGTCTGTATACCGTCGACCTCTAGCTA
GAGCTTGGCGTAATCATGGTCATAGCTGTTTCCTGTGTGAAATTGTTATCCGCTCACAATTCCACACAAC
ATACGAGCCGGAAGCATAAAGTGTAAAGCCTGGGGTGCCTAATGAGTGAGCTAACTCACATTAATTGCGT
TGCGCTCACTGCCCGCTTTCCAGTCGGGAAACCTGTCGTGCCAGCTGCATTAATGAATCGGCCAACGCGC
GGGGAGAGGCGGTTTGCGTATTGGGCGCTCTTCCGCTTCCTCGCTCACTGACTCGCTGCGCTCGGTCGTT
CGGCTGCGGCGAGCGGTATCAGCTCACTCAAAGGCGGTAATACGGTTATCCACAGAATCAGGGGATAACG
CAGGAAAGAACATGTGAGCAAAAGGCCAGCAAAAGGCCAGGAACCGTAAAAAGGCCGCGTTGCTGGCGTT
TTTCCATAGGCTCCGCCCCCCTGACGAGCATCACAAAAATCGACGCTCAAGTCAGAGGTGGCGAAACCCG
ACAGGACTATAAAGATACCAGGCGTTTCCCCCTGGAAGCTCCCTCGTGCGCTCTCCTGTTCCGACCCTGC
CGCTTACCGGATACCTGTCCGCCTTTCTCCCTTCGGGAAGCGTGGCGCTTTCTCATAGCTCACGCTGTAG
GTATCTCAGTTCGGTGTAGGTCGTTCGCTCCAAGCTGGGCTGTGTGCACGAACCCCCCGTTCAGCCCGAC
CGCTGCGCCTTATCCGGTAACTATCGTCTTGAGTCCAACCCGGTAAGACACGACTTATCGCCACTGGCAG
CAGCCACTGGTAACAGGATTAGCAGAGCGAGGTATGTAGGCGGTGCTACAGAGTTCTTGAAGTGGTGGCC
TAACTACGGCTACACTAGAAGAACAGTATTTGGTATCTGCGCTCTGCTGAAGCCAGTTACCTTCGGAAAA
AGAGTTGGTAGCTCTTGATCCGGCAAACAAACCACCGCTGGTAGCGGTGGTTTTTTTGTTTGCAAGCAGC
AGATTACGCGCAGAAAAAAAGGATCTCAAGAAGATCCTTTGATCTTTTCTACGGGGTCTGACGCTCAGTG
GAACGAAAACTCACGTTAAGGGATTTTGGTCATGAGATTATCAAAAAGGATCTTCACCTAGATCCTTTTA
AATTAAAAATGAAGTTTTAAATCAATCTAAAGTATATATGAGTAAACTTGGTCTGACAGTTACCAATGCT
TAATCAGTGAGGCACCTATCTCAGCGATCTGTCTATTTCGTTCATCCATAGTTGCCTGACTCCCCGTCGT
GTAGATAACTACGATACGGGAGGGCTTACCATCTGGCCCCAGTGCTGCAATGATACCGCGAGACCCACGC
TCACCGGCTCCAGATTTATCAGCAATAAACCAGCCAGCCGGAAGGGCCGAGCGCAGAAGTGGTCCTGCAA
CTTTATCCGCCTCCATCCAGTCTATTAATTGTTGCCGGGAAGCTAGAGTAAGTAGTTCGCCAGTTAATAG
TTTGCGCAACGTTGTTGCCATTGCTACAGGCATCGTGGTGTCACGCTCGTCGTTTGGTATGGCTTCATTC
AGCTCCGGTTCCCAACGATCAAGGCGAGTTACATGATCCCCCATGTTGTGCAAAAAAGCGGTTAGCTCCT
TCGGTCCTCCGATCGTTGTCAGAAGTAAGTTGGCCGCAGTGTTATCACTCATGGTTATGGCAGCACTGCA
TAATTCTCTTACTGTCATGCCATCCGTAAGATGCTTTTCTGTGACTGGTGAGTACTCAACCAAGTCATTC
TGAGAATAGTGTATGCGGCGACCGAGTTGCTCTTGCCCGGCGTCAATACGGGATAATACCGCGCCACATA
GCAGAACTTTAAAAGTGCTCATCATTGGAAAACGTTCTTCGGGGCGAAAACTCTCAAGGATCTTACCGCT
GTTGAGATCCAGTTCGATGTAACCCACTCGTGCACCCAACTGATCTTCAGCATCTTTTACTTTCACCAGC
GTTTCTGGGTGAGCAAAAACAGGAAGGCAAAATGCCGCAAAAAAGGGAATAAGGGCGACACGGAAATGTT
GAATACTCATACTCTTCCTTTTTCAATATTATTGAAGCATTTATCAGGGTTATTGTCTCATGAGCGGATA
CATATTTGAATGTATTTAGAAAAATAAACAAATAGGGGTTCCGCGCACATTTCCCCGAAAAGTGCCACCT
GACGTCGACGGATCGGGAGATCTCCCGATCCCCTATGGTGCACTCTCAGTACAATCTGCTCTGATGCCGC
ATAGTTAAGCCAGTATCTGCTCCCTGCTTGTGTGTTGGAGGTCGCTGAGTAGTGCGCGAGCAAAATTTAA
GCTACAACAAGGCAAGGCTTGACCGACAATTGCATGAAGAATCTGCTTAGGGTTAGGCGTTTTGCGCTGC
TTCGCGATGTACGGGCCAGATATACGCGTTGACATTGATTATTGACTAGTTATTAATAGTAATCAATTAC
GGGGTCATTAGTTCATAGCCCATATATGGAGTTCCGCGTTACATAACTTACGGTAAATGGCCCGCCTGGC
TGACCGCCCAACGACCCCCGCCCATTGACGTCAATAATGACGTATGTTCCCATAGTAACGCCAATAGGGA
CTTTCCATTGACGTCAATGGGTGGAGTATTTACGGTAAACTGCCCACTTGGCAGTACATCAAGTGTATCA
TATGCCAAGTACGCCCCCTATTGACGTCAATGACGGTAAATGGCCCGCCTGGCATTATGCCCAGTACATG
ACCTTATGGGACTTTCCTACTTGGCAGTACATCTACGTATTAGTCATCGCTATTACCATGGTGATGCGGT
TTTGGCAGTACATCAATGGGCGTGGATAGCGGTTTGACTCACGGGGATTTCCAAGTCTCCACCCCATTGA
CGTCAATGGGAGTTTGTTTTGGCACCAAAATCAACGGGACTTTCCAAAATGTCGTAACAACTCCGCCCCA
TTGACGCAAATGGGCGGTAGGCGTGTACGGTGGGAGGTCTATATAAGCAGCGCGTTTTGCCTGTACTGGG
TCTCTCTGGTTAGACCAGATCTGAGCCTGGGAGCTCTCTGGCTAACTAGGGAACCCACTGCTTAAGCCTC
AATAAAGCTTGCCTTGAGTGCTTCAAGTAGTGTGTGCCCGTCTGTTGTGTGACTCTGGTAACTAGAGATC
CCTCAGACCCTTTTAGTCAGTGTGGAAAATCTCTAGCAGTGGCGCCCGAACAGGGACTTGAAAGCGAAAG
GGAAACCAGAGGAGCTCTCTCGACGCAGGACTCGGCTTGCTGAAGCGCGCACGGCAAGAGGCGAGGGGCG
GCGACTGGTGAGTACGCCAAAAATTTTGACTAGCGGAGGCTAGAAGGAGAGAGATGGGTGCGAGAGCGTC
AGTATTAAGCGGGGGAGAATTAGATCGCGATGGGAAAAAATTCGGTTAAGGCCAGGGGGAAAGAAAAAAT
ATAAATTAAAACATATAGTATGGGCAAGCAGGGAGCTAGAACGATTCGCAGTTAATCCTGGCCTGTTAGA
AACATCAGAAGGCTGTAGACAAATACTGGGACAGCTACAACCATCCCTTCAGACAGGATCAGAAGAACTT
AGATCATTATATAATACAGTAGCAACCCTCTATTGTGTGCATCAAAGGATAGAGATAAAAGACACCAAGG
AAGCTTTAGACAAGATAGAGGAAGAGCAAAACAAAAGTAAGACCACCGCACAGCAAGCGGCCGCTGATCT
TCAGACCTGGAGGAGGAGATATGAGGGACAATTGGAGAAGTGAATTATATAAATATAAAGTAGTAAAAAT
TGAACCATTAGGAGTAGCACCCACCAAGGCAAAGAGAAGAGTGGTGCAGAGAGAAAAAAGAGCAGTGGGA
ATAGGAGCTTTGTTCCTTGGGTTCTTGGGAGCAGCAGGAAGCACTATGGGCGCAGCGTCAATGACGCTGA
CGGTACAGGCCAGACAATTATTGTCTGGTATAGTGCAGCAGCAGAACAATTTGCTGAGGGCTATTGAGGC
GCAACAGCATCTGTTGCAACTCACAGTCTGGGGCATCAAGCAGCTCCAGGCAAGAATCCTGGCTGTGGAA
AGATACCTAAAGGATCAACAGCTCCTGGGGATTTGGGGTTGCTCTGGAAAACTCATTTGCACCACTGCTG
TGCCTTGGAATGCTAGTTGGAGTAATAAATCTCTGGAACAGATTTGGAATCACACGACCTGGATGGAGTG
GGACAGAGAAATTAACAATTACACAAGCTTAATACACTCCTTAATTGAAGAATCGCAAAACCAGCAAGAA
AAGAATGAACAAGAATTATTGGAATTAGATAAATGGGCAAGTTTGTGGAATTGGTTTAACATAACAAATT
GGCTGTGGTATATAAAATTATTCATAATGATAGTAGGAGGCTTGGTAGGT
